>Addgene plasmid #66834 | Myc-E-Syt2 | depositor partial sequence | sequence record 114444 | Insert
GAATTCGATGAGCGGCGCCCGGGGCGAGGGCCCGGAGGCGGGCGCCGGCGGGGCTGGGGGCCGCGCGGCG
CCTGAGAACCCCGGGGGCGTGCTGAGCGTGGAGCTGCCCGGGCTGCTGGCGCAGCTGGCGCGGAGCTTCG
CGCTGCTGCTGCCCGTGTACGCGCTGGGCTACCTGGGGCTCAGCTTCAGCTGGGTTCTCCTCGCGCTCGC
GCTGCTCGCCTGGTGTCGCCGCAGCCGCGGCCTCAAGGCCCTGCGCCTGTGCCGCGCGCTGGCGCTGCTG
GAAGACGAGGAGCGCGTCGTGCGCCTGGGGGTGCGCGCCTGCGACCTGCCCGCCTGGGTTCATTTTCCAG
ACACTGAAAGAGCAGAATGGCTAAATAAGACTGTAAAACACATGTGGCCTTTCATTTGCCAATTTATAGA
GAAGTTGTTTCGAGAAACTATAGAACCAGCCGTGCGGGGAGCAAACACCCACCTTAGCACCTTTAGTTTC
ACGAAGGTCGACGTGGGCCAGCAGCCCCTCAGGATCAATGGTGTTAAGGTATACACTGAAAATGTAGACA
AAAGGCAAATTATTTTGGACCTTCAGATTAGTTTTGTAGGAAATTGTGAGATTGATTTGGAGATCAAACG
ATATTTTTGTAGAGCTGGTGTGAAAAGTATCCAGATTCATGGTACCATGCGGGTGATCCTGGAACCGTTG
ATTGGAGATATGCCCTTAGTTGGAGCTTTGTCTATCTTCTTCCTTAGGAAACCACTTTTAGAAATTAACT
GGACAGGACTGACGAATCTTCTGGATGTCCCTGGATTGAATGGTTTATCAGATACTATCATTTTGGATAT
AATATCAAACTATCTGGTGCTTCCCAATCGAATCACCGTTCCACTTGTCAGTGAAGTTCAAATAGCTCAG
TTGCGGTTTCCTGTACCAAAGGGTGTTCTAAGGATACATTTTATTGAAGCTCAGGATCTTCAGGGGAAAG
ACACTTACCTTAAGGGACTTGTCAAGGGAAAGTCAGACCCCTATGGAATCATTAGAGTTGGCAACCAAAT
CTTCCAAAGCAGAGTCATCAAGGAGAACCTCAGTCCAAAGTGGAATGAAGTCTATGAGGCTTTAGTGTAT
GAACATCCTGGACAAGAATTAGAGATTGAGCTCTTTGATGAAGACCCAGACAAGGATGACTTTTTAGGAA
GTCTTATGATTGACCTCATTGAAGTTGAAAAGGAGCGCCTTTTAGATGAATGGTTCACTCTGGACGAGGT
TCCCAAGGGGAAGCTACACTTGAGACTGGAGTGGCTCACGTTAATGCCAAATGCGTCAAACCTCGACAAG
GTGCTAACAGACATCAAAGCTGACAAAGACCAAGCCAACGATGGTCTTTCCTCTGCATTGCTGATCTTGT
ACTTGGATTCAGCAAGGAACCTTCCGTCAGGGAAGAAAATAAGCAGCAACCCAAATCCTGTTGTCCAGAT
GTCAGTTGGGCACAAGGCCCAGGAGAGCAAGATTCGATACAAAACCAATGAACCTGTGTGGGAGGAAAAC
TTCACTTTCTTCATTCACAATCCCAAGCGCCAGGACCTTGAAGTTGAGGTCAGAGACGAGCAGCACCAGT
GTTCCCTGGGGAATCTGAAGGTCCCCCTCAGCCAGCTGCTCACCAGTGAGGACATGACTGTGAGCCAGCG
CTTCCAGCTCAGTAACTCGGGTCCAAACAGCACCATCAAGATGAAGATTGCCCTGCGGGTGCTCCATCTC
GAAAAGCGAGAAAGGCCTCCAGACCACCAACACTCAGCTCAAGTCAAACGTCCCTCTGTGTCCAAAGAGG
GGAGGAAAACATCCATCAAATCTCATATGTCTGGGTCTCCAGGCCCTGGTGGCAGCAACACAGCTCCATC
CACACCAGTCATTGGGGGCAGTGATAAGCCTGGTATGGAAGAAAAGGCCCAGCCGCCTGAGGCTGGCCCT
CAGGGGCTGCACGACCTGGGCAGAAGCTCCTCCAGCCTCCTGGCCTCCCCAGGCCACATCTCAGTCAAGG
AGCCGACCCCCAGCATCGCCTCGGACATCTCGCTGCCCATCGCCACCCAGGAGCTGCGGCAAAGGCTGAG
GCAGCTGGAAAACGGGACGACCCTGGGACAGTCTCCACTGGGGCAGATCCAGCTGACCATCCGGCACAGC
TCGCAGAGAAACAAGCTTATCGTGGTCGTGCATGCCTGCAGAAACCTCATTGCCTTCTCTGAAGACGGCT
CTGACCCCTATGTCCGCATGTATTTATTACCAGACAAGAGGCGGTCAGGAAGGAGGAAAACACACGTGTC
AAAGAAAACATTAAATCCAGTGTTTGATCAAAGCTTTGATTTCAGTGTTTCGTTACCAGAAGTGCAGAGG
AGAACGCTCGACGTTGCCGTGAAGAACAGCGGCGGCTTCCTGTCCAAAGACAAAGGGCTCCTTGGCAAAG
TATTGGTTGCTCTGGCATCTGAAGAACTTGCCAAAGGCTGGACCCAGTGGTATGACCTCACGGAAGATGG
GACGAGGCCTCAGGCGATGACATAG
