>Addgene plasmid #66834 | Myc-E-Syt2 | addgene partial sequence | sequence record 116760 | CAG_enh-R 5'-AACGCCAATAGGGACTTTCC-3'
TAACTGCCCACTTGGCAGTACATCAAGTGTATCATATGCCAAGTACGCCCCCTATTGACGTCAATGACGG
TAAATGGCCCGCCTGGCATTATGCCCAGTACATGACCTTATGGGACTTTCCTACTTGGCAGTACATCTAC
GTATTAGTCATCGCTATTACCATGGTGATGCGGTTTTGGCAGTACATCAATGGGCGTGGATAGCGGTTTG
ACTCACGGGGATTTCCAAGTCTCCACCCCATTGACGTCAATGGGAGTTTGTTTTGGCACCAAAATCAACG
GGACTTTCCAAAATGTCGTAACAACTCCGCCCCATTGACGCAAATGGGCGGTAGGCGTGTACGGTGGGAG
GTCTATATAAGCAGAGCTGGTTTAGTGAACCGTCAGATCCGCTAGCGCTACCGGTCGCCACCATGCAGAA
GCTGATCTCAGAGGAGGACCTGTCCGGACTCAGATCTCGAGCTCAAGCTTCGAATTCGATGAGCGGCGCC
CGGGGCGAGGGCCCGGAGGCGGGAGCCGGCGGATCTGGGCCA
