>Addgene plasmid #66834 | Myc-E-Syt2 | addgene partial sequence | sequence record 116762 | SV40pA-R 5'-GAAATTTGTGATGCTATTGC-3'
TAACAGTTACAACAACAATTGCATTCATTTTATGTTTCAGGTTCAGGGGGAGGTGTGGGAGGTTTTTTAA
AGCAAGTAAAACCTCTACAAATGTGGTATGGCTGATTATGATCAGTTATCTAGATCCGGTGGATCCCTAT
GTCATCGCCTGAGGCCTCGTCCCATCTTCCGTGAGGTCATACCACTGGGTCCAGCCTTTGGCAAGTTCTT
CAGATGCCAGAGCAACCAATACTTTGCCAAGGAGCCCTTTGTCTTTGGACAGGAAGCCGCCGCTGTTCTT
CACGGCAACGTCGAGCGTTCTCCTCTGCACTTCTGGTAACGAAACACTGAAATCAAAGCTTTGATCAAAC
ACTGGATTTAATGTTTTCTTTGACACGTGTGTTTTCCTCCTTCCTGACCGCCTCTTGTCTGGTAATAAAT
ACATGCGGACATAGGGGTCAGAGCCGTCTTCAGAGAAGGCAATGAGGTTTCTGCAGGCATGCACGACCAC
GATAAGCTTGTTTCTCTGCGAGCTGTGCCGGATGGTCAGCTGGATCTGCCCCAGTGGAGACTGTCCCAGG
GTCGTCCCGTTTTCCAGCTGCCTCAGCCTTTGCCGCAGCTCCTGGGTGGCGATGGGCAGCGAGATGTCCG
AGGCGATGCTGGGGGTCGGCTCCTTGACTGAGATGTGGCCTGGGGAGGCCAGGAGGCTGGAGGAGCTTCT
GCCCAGGTCGTGCAGCCCCTGAGGGCCAGCCTCAGGCGGCTGGGCCTTTTCTTCCATACCAGGCTTATCA
CTGCCCCCAATGACTGGTGTGGATGGAGCTGTGTTGCTGCCACCAGGGCCTGGAGACCCAGACATATGAG
ATTTGATGGATGTTTTCCTCCCCTCTTTGGACACAGAGGGACGTTTGACTTGAGCTGAGTGTTGGTGGTC
TGGAGGCC
