>Addgene plasmid #66834 | Myc-E-Syt2 | addgene partial sequence | sequence record 119152 | CMV-F 5'-CGCAAATGGGCGGTAGGCGTG-3'
GGTTAGTGAACCGTCAGATCCGCTAGCGCTACCGGTCGCCACCATGCAGAAGCTGATCTCAGAGGAGGAC
CTGTCCGGACTCAGATCTCGAGCTCAAGCTTCGAATTCGATGAGCGGCGCCCGGGGCGAGGGCCCGGAGG
CGGGCGCCGGCGGGGCTGGGGGCCGCGCGGCGCCTGAGAACCCCGGGGGCGTGCTGAGCGTGGAGCTGCC
CGGGCTGCTGGCGCAGCTGGCGCGGAGCTTCGCGCTGCTGCTGCCCGTGTACGCGCTGGGCTACCTGGGG
CTCAGCTTCAGCTGGGTTCTCCTCGCGCTCGCGCTGCTCGCCTGGTGTCGCCGCAGCCGCGGCCTCAAGG
CCCTGCGCCTGTGCCGCGCGCTGGCGCTGCTGGAAGACGAGGAGCGCGTCGTGCGCCTGGGGGTGCGCGC
CTGCGACCTGCCCGCCTGGGTTCATTTTCCAGACACTGAAAGAGCAGAATGGCTAAATAAGACTGTAAAA
CACATGTGGCCTTTCATTTGCCAATTTATAGAGAAGTTGTTTCGAGAAACTATAGAACCAGCCGTGCGGG
GAGCAAACACCCACCTTAGCACCTTTAGTTTCACGAAGGTCGACGTGGGCCAGCAGCCCCTCAGGATCAA
TGGTGTTAAGGTATACACTGAAAATGTAGACAAAAGGCAAATTATTTTGGACCTTCAGATTAGTTTTGTA
GGAAATTGTGAGATTGATTTGGAGATCAAACGATATTTTTGTAGAGCTGGTGTGAAAAGTATCCAGATTC
ATGGTACCATGCGGGTGATCCTGGAACCGTTGATTGGAGATATGCCCTTAGTTGGAGCTTTGTCTATCTT
CTTCCTTAGGAAACCACTTTTAGAAATTAACTGGACAGGACTGACGAATCTTCTGGATGTCCCTGGATTG
AATGGTTTATCAGATACTATCATTTTGGATATAATATCAAACTATCTGGTGCTTCCCAATCGAATCACCG
TTCCACTTGTCAGTGAAGTTCAAATAGCTCAGTTGCGGTTTCCTGTACCAAAGGGTGTTCTAAGGATACA
TTTTATTGAA
