[The description below was written by a language model from this plasmid's Addgene catalogue record.]
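Description:
Myc-E-Syt2 is a mammalian expression plasmid built on the Clontech pEGFP-C1 backbone, in which the EGFP coding sequence was removed and replaced by a synthesized Myc epitope introduced as an NheI–BamHI fragment. The plasmid is propagated in E. coli under kanamycin selection. The record does not provide a feature table and does not name the promoter or replication origins. The parental pEGFP-C1 vector generally uses a CMV immediate-early promoter for expression in mammalian cells, an SV40 polyadenylation signal, a pUC-type bacterial origin and a kanamycin/neomycin resistance cassette, and these elements are presumably retained here, though this is not confirmed by the record.

The insert is human E-Syt2 (ESYT2, also known as FAM62B or CHR2SYT), cloned by restriction digestion between EcoRI and BamHI sites so that the Myc tag from the backbone is fused to its N terminus. The depositor notes that the coding region begins at the second methionine (M49) relative to the NCBI reference sequence. This shorter protein migrated more like endogenous E-Syt2 on SDS-PAGE, and the longer and shorter versions showed the same subcellular localization.

Extended synaptotagmins are endoplasmic reticulum proteins that tether the ER to the plasma membrane, and the associated work concerns PI(4,5)P2-dependent and calcium-regulated ER–plasma membrane contacts. The construct is suited to expressing epitope-tagged E-Syt2 in transfected mammalian cells for detection with anti-Myc antibodies, for example in immunofluorescence, immunoblotting or co-immunoprecipitation, particularly where a small tag is preferred over a fluorescent protein fusion.
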