Addgene plasmid #66834: Myc-E-Syt2
Purpose: Mammalian Expression, Bacterial Expression
Depositing lab: Pietro De Camilli. Depositing organization: Yale University. Publication: PI(4,5)P(2)-dependent and Ca(2+)-regulated ER-PM interactions mediated by the extended synaptotagmins. Giordano F, Saheki Y, Idevall-Hagren O, Colombo SF, Pirruccello M, Milosevic I, Gracheva EO, Bagriantsev SN, Borgese N, De Camilli P. Cell. 2013 Jun 20;153(7):1494-509. doi: 10.1016/j.cell.2013.05.026. PubMed 23791178.
Backbone
  Vector backbone: pEGFP-C1
  Backbone manufacturer: Clontech
  Modifications to backbone: Myc epitope was synthesized in the pIDTSMART-Kan vector (Integrated DNA Technologies). Vector was digested with NheI and BamHI and the fragment was ligated into pEGFP-C1 to replace the EGFP with a Myc tag.
  Vector type: Mammalian Expression
Growth in bacteria
  Bacterial resistance: Kanamycin, 50 μg/mL
  Growth temperature: 37°C
  Growth strain: DH5alpha
  Copy number: Unknown
Gene/Insert
  Gene/Insert name: E-Syt2
  Species: H. sapiens (human)
  GenBank ID: NM_020728.1
  Entrez Gene: ESYT2 (a.k.a. CHR2SYT, E-Syt2, FAM62B)
  Tag / fusion protein: Myc (N terminal on backbone)
  Cloning method: Restriction Enzyme; 5′ cloning site EcoRI (unknown if destroyed); 3′ cloning site BamHI (unknown if destroyed)
  Sequencing primers: 5′ CAAGCTTCGAATTCgatgacgccaccgtcccgggc; 3′ GATCCGGTGGATCCctatgtcatcgcctgaggcctc
Terms and licenses: Academic/Nonprofit Terms; Industry Terms: Not Available to Industry
Depositor comments: Please note that the E-syt2 coding region starts at the second methionine (M49) compared to the NCBI reference sequence; this shorter protein aligned more closely with endogenous E-Syt2 in SDS-PAGE. Both longer and shorter constructs displayed the same subcellular localization. Please see the associated publication for additional details.
How to cite: Myc-E-Syt2 was a gift from Pietro De Camilli (Addgene plasmid # 66834 ; http://n2t.net/addgene:66834 ; RRID:Addgene_66834)
